>Addgene plasmid #238194 | pGFP_6 | addgene full sequence | sequence record 472655 | Addgene NGS Result
TTCTTTCCTGCGTTATCCCCTGATTCTGTGGATAACCGTATTACCGCCTTTGAGTGAGCTGATACCGCTC
GCCGCAGCCGAACGACCGAGCGCAGCGAGTCAGTGAGCGAGGAAGCGGAAGAGCGCCCAATACGCAAACC
GCCTCTCCCCGCGCGTTGGCCGATTCATTAATGCAGCTGGCACGACAGGTTTCCCGACTGGAAAGCGGGC
AGTGAGCGCAACGCAATTAATGTGAGTTAGCTCACTCATTAGGCACCCCAGGCTTTACACTTTATGCTTC
CGGCTCGTATGTTGTGTGGAATTGTGAGCGGATAACAATTTCACACAGGAAACAGCTATGACCATGATTA
CGCCAAGCGCGCAATTAACCCTCACTAAAGGGAACAAAAGCTGGAGCTGCAAGCTTAATGTAGTCTTATG
CAATACTCTTGTAGTCTTGCAACATGGTAACGATGAGTTAGCAACATGCCTTACAAGGAGAGAAAAAGCA
CCGTGCATGCCGATTGGTGGAAGTAAGGTGGTACGATCGTGCCTTATTAGGAAGGCAACAGACGGGTCTG
ACATGGATTGGACGAACCACTGAATTGCCGCATTGCAGAGATATTGTATTTAAGTGCCTAGCTCGATACA
TAAACGGGTCTCTCTGGTTAGACCAGATCTGAGCCTGGGAGCTCTCTGGCTAACTAGGGAACCCACTGCT
TAAGCCTCAATAAAGCTTGCCTTGAGTGCTTCAAGTAGTGTGTGCCCGTCTGTTGTGTGACTCTGGTAAC
TAGAGATCCCTCAGACCCTTTTAGTCAGTGTGGAAAATCTCTAGCAGTGGCGCCCGAACAGGGACTTGAA
AGCGAAAGGGAAACCAGAGGAGCTCTCTCGACGCAGGACTCGGCTTGCTGAAGCGCGCACGGCAAGAGGC
GAGGGGCGGCGACTGGTGAGTACGCCAAAAATTTTGACTAGCGGAGGCTAGAAGGAGAGAGATGGGTGCG
AGAGCGTCAGTATTAAGCGGGGGAGAATTAGATCGCGATGGGAAAAAATTCGGTTAAGGCCAGGGGGAAA
GAAAAAATATAAATTAAAACATATAGTATGGGCAAGCAGGGAGCTAGAACGATTCGCAGTTAATCCTGGC
CTGTTAGAAACATCAGAAGGCTGTAGACAAATACTGGGACAGCTACAACCATCCCTTCAGACAGGATCAG
AAGAACTTAGATCATTATATAATACAGTAGCAACCCTCTATTGTGTGCATCAAAGGATAGAGATAAAAGA
CACCAAGGAAGCTTTAGACAAGATAGAGGAAGAGCAAAACAAAAGTAAGACCACCGCACAGCAAGCGGCC
GCTGATCTTCAGACCTGGAGGAGGAGATATGAGGGACAATTGGAGAAGTGAATTATATAAATATAAAGTA
GTAAAAATTGAACCATTAGGAGTAGCACCCACCAAGGCAAAGAGAAGAGTGGTGCAGAGAGAAAAAAGAG
CAGTGGGAATAGGAGCTTTGTTCCTTGGGTTCTTGGGAGCAGCAGGAAGCACTATGGGCGCAGCGTCAAT
GACGCTGACGGTACAGGCCAGACAATTATTGTCTGGTATAGTGCAGCAGCAGAACAATTTGCTGAGGGCT
ATTGAGGCGCAACAGCATCTGTTGCAACTCACAGTCTGGGGCATCAAGCAGCTCCAGGCAAGAATCCTGG
CTGTGGAAAGATACCTAAAGGATCAACAGCTCCTGGGGATTTGGGGTTGCTCTGGAAAACTCATTTGCAC
CACTGCTGTGCCTTGGAATGCTAGTTGGAGTAATAAATCTCTGGAACAGATTTGGAATCACACGACCTGG
ATGGAGTGGGACAGAGAAATTAACAATTACACAAGCTTAATACACTCCTTAATTGAAGAATCGCAAAACC
AGCAAGAAAAGAATGAACAAGAATTATTGGAATTAGATAAATGGGCAAGTTTGTGGAATTGGTTTAACAT
AACAAATTGGCTGTGGTATATAAAATTATTCATAATGATAGTAGGAGGCTTGGTAGGTTTAAGAATAGTT
TTTGCTGTACTTTCTATAGTGAATAGAGTTAGGCAGGGATATTCACCATTATCGTTTCAGACCCACCTCC
CAACCCCGAGGGGACCCGACAGGCCCGAAGGAATAGAAGAAGAAGGTGGAGAGAGAGACAGAGACAGATC
CATTCGATTAGTGAACGGATCTCGACGGTATCGGTTAACTTTTAAAAGAAAAGGGGGGATTGGGGGGTAC
AGTGCAGGGGAAAGAATAGTAGACATAATAGCAACAGACATACAAACTAAAGAATTACAAAAACAAATTA
CAAAATTCAAAATTTTATCGATCGGGTTTATTACAGGGACAGCAGAGATCCAGTTTATCGATGAGGCCCT
TTCGTCTTCACTCGAGTTTACTCCCTATCAGTGATAGAGAACGTATGAAGAGTTTACTCCCTATCAGTGA
TAGAGAACGTATGCAGACTTTACTCCCTATCAGTGATAGAGAACGTATAAGGAGTTTACTCCCTATCAGT
GATAGAGAACGTATGACCAGTTTACTCCCTATCAGTGATAGAGAACGTATCTACAGTTTACTCCCTATCA
GTGATAGAGAACGTATATCCAGTTTACTCCCTATCAGTGATAGAGAACGTATGTCGAGGTAGGCGTGTAC
GGTGGGCGCCTATAAAAGCAGAGCTCGTTTAGTGAACCGTCAGATCGCCTGGAGCAATTCCACAACACTT
TTGTCTTATACTTACGCGTGACAAATTGCCCGGGCTGTGAGACGGTTGTAAATGAGCACACAAAATACAC
ATGCTAAAATATTATATTCTATGACCTTTATAAAATCAACCAAAATCTTCTTTTTAATAACTTTAGTATC
AATAATTAGAATTTTTATGTTCCTTTTTGCAAACTTTTAATAAAAATGAGCAAAATAAAAAAACGCTAGT
TTTAGTAACTCGCGTTGTTTTCTTCACCTTTAATAATAGCTACTCCACCACTTGTTCCTAAGCGGTCAGC
TCCTGCTTCAATCATTTTTTGAGCATCTTCAAATGTTCTAACTCCACCAGCTGCTTTAACTAAAGCATTG
TCTTTAACAACTGACTTCATTAGTTTAACATCTTCAAATGTTGCACCTGATTTTGAAAATCCTGTTGATG
TTTTAACAAATTCTAATCCAGCTTCAACAGCTATTTCACAAGCTTTCATGATTTCTTCTTTTGTTAATAA
ACAATTTTCCATAATACATTTAACAACATGTGATCCAGCTGCTTTTTTTACAGCTTTCATGTCTTCTAAA
ACTAATTCATAATTTTTGTCTTTTAATGCACCAATATTTAATACCATATCAATTTCTGTTGCACCATCTT
TAATTGCTTCAGAAACTTCGAATGCTTTTGTAGCTGTTGTGCATGCACCTAGAGGAAAACCTACAACATT
TGTTATTCCTACATTTGTGCCTTTTAATAATTCTTTACAATAGCTTGTTCAATATGAATTAACACAAACT
GTTGCAAAATCAAATTCAATTGCTTCATCACATAATTGTTTAATTTCAGCTTTCGTAGCATCTTGTTTTA
ATAATGTGTGATCTATATATTTGTTTAGTTTCATTTTTTCTCCTATATATTCATTTTTAATTTTAATTCT
TTAATAATTTCGTCTACTTTAACTTTAGCGTTTTGAACAGATTCACCAACACCTATAAAATAAATTTTTA
GTTTAGGTTCAGTTCCACTTGGGCGAACAGCAAATCATGACTTATCTTCTAAATAAAATTTTAGTAAGTC
TTGTCCTGGCATATTATACATTCCATCGATGTAGTCTTCAACATTAACAACTTTAAGTCCAGCAATTTGA
GTTAAGGGTGTTGCTCTCAATGATTTCATTAATGGTTCAATTTTTAATTTCTTTTCTTCTGGTTTAAAAT
TCAAGTTTAAAGTGAAAGTGTAATATGCACCCATTTCTTTAAATAAATCTTCTAAATAGTCTACTAATGT
TTTATTTTGTTTTTTATAAAATCAAGCAGCCTCTGCTATTAATATAGAAGCTTGTATTCCATCTTTATCT
CTAGCTGAGTCATCAATTACATATCCATAACTTTCTTCATAAGCAAAAACAAAATTTAATCCGTTATCTT
CTTCTTTAGCAATTTCTCTACCCATTCATTTAAATCCAGTTAAAGTTTTTACAATATTAACTCCATATTT
TTCATGAGCGATTCTATCACCCAAATCACTTGTTACAAAACTTGAATATAGAGCCGGATTTTTTGGAATG
CTATTTAAGCGTTTTAGATTTGATAATTTTCAATCAATTAAAATTGGTCCTGTTTGATTTCCATCTAATC
TTACAAAATGACCATCATGTTTTATTGCCATTCCAAATCTGTCAGCATCTGGGTCATTCATAATAATAAT
ATCTGCATCATGTTTAATACCATATTCAAGCGGTATTTTTCATGCAGGATCAAATTCTGGATTTGGATTT
ACAACATTTTTAAATGTTTCATCTTCAAATGCATGCTCTTCAACCTCAATAACGTTATATCCTGATTCAC
GTAATATTTTTGGGGTAAATTTAGTTCCTGTTCCATTAACTGCGCTAAAAATAATTTTTAAATCTTTTTT
AGCTTCTTGCTCTTTTTTGTACGTCTCGGGATCCGGAGCTACCGCGGAGCCGCGTAGCAAACGTCCGCGT
GTGACGCTGCCGGCGTGTCCGGCGCATGGATCCGGAGCTACCATGAGTAAAGGAGAAGAACTTTTCACTG
GAGTTGTCCCAATTCTTGTTGAATTAGATGGTGATGTTAATGGGCACAAATTTTCTGTCAGTGGAGAGGG
TGAAGGTGATGCAACATACGGAAAACTTACCCTTAAATTTATTTGCACTACTGGAAAACTACCTGTTCCA
TGGCCAACACTTGTCACTACCCTGACTTATGGTGTTCAATGCTTTTCAAGATACCCAGATCATATGAAAC
GGCATGACTTTTTCAAGAGTGCCATGCCCGAAGGTTATGTACAGGAAAGAACTATATTTTTCAAAGATGA
CGGGAACTACAAGACACGTGCTGAAGTCAAGTTTGAAGGTGATACCCTTGTTAATAGAATCGAGTTAAAA
GGTATTGATTTTAAAGAAGATGGAAACATTCTTGGACACAAATTGGAATACAACTATAACTCACACAATG
TATACATCATGGCAGACAAACAAAAGAATGGAATCAAAGTTAACTTCAAAATTAGACACAACATTGAAGA
TGGAAGCGTTCAACTAGCAGACCATTATCAACAAAATACTCCAATTGGCGATGGCCCTGTCCTTTTACCA
GACAACCATTACCTGTCCACACAATCTAAGCTTTCGAAAGATCCCAACGAAAAGAGAGACCACATGGTCC
TTCTTGAGTTTGTAACAGCTGCTGGGATTACACATGGCATGGATGAACTATACAAAGGTGGATCTGGAGG
TTCAGGTGGAAGTGCGGCCGGTACCGGCAGCGGAGGAGGCGAAATCGCCAAGAGCCTGAAGGAAATAGCC
AAGTCTCTCAAGGAGATCGCCTGGAGCCTCAAAGAAATTGCCAAATCCCTGAAAGGCTGAACTAGTTGTA
CAAAGTGGTTGATATCCAGCACAGTGGCGGCCGCTCGACAATCAACCTCTGGATTACAAAATTTGTGAAA
GATTGACTGGTATTCTTAACTATGTTGCTCCTTTTACGCTATGTGGATACGCTGCTTTAATGCCTTTGTA
TCATGCTATTGCTTCCCGTATGGCTTTCATTTTCTCCTCCTTGTATAAATCCTGGTTGCTGTCTCTTTAT
GAGGAGTTGTGGCCCGTTGTCAGGCAACGTGGCGTGGTGTGCACTGTGTTTGCTGACGCAACCCCCACTG
GTTGGGGCATTGCCACCACCTGTCAGCTCCTTTCCGGGACTTTCGCTTTCCCCCTCCCTATTGCCACGGC
GGAACTCATCGCCGCCTGCCTTGCCCGCTGCTGGACAGGGGCTCGGCTGTTGGGCACTGACAATTCCGTG
GTGTTGTCGGGGAAGCTGACGTCCTTTCCATGGCTGCTCGCCTGTGTTGCCACCTGGATTCTGCGCGGGA
CGTCCTTCTGCTACGTCCCTTCGGCCCTCAATCCAGCGGACCTTCCTTCCCGCGGCCTGCTGCCGGCTCT
GCGGCCTCTTCCGCGTCTTCGCCTTCGCCCTCAGACGAGTCGGATCTCCCTTTGGGCCGCCTCCCCGCCT
GGAATTCTGCAGATATCCGGTTAGTAATGAGTTTGGAATTAATTCTGTGGAATGTGTGTCAGTTAGGGTG
TGGAAAGTCCCCAGGCTCCCCAGCAGGCAGAAGTATGCAAAGCATGCATCTCAATTAGTCAGCAACCAGG
TGTGGAAAGTCCCCAGGCTCCCCAGCAGGCAGAAGTATGCAAAGCATGCATCTCAATTAGTCAGCAACCA
TAGTCCCGCCCCTAACTCCGCCCATCCCGCCCCTAACTCCGCCCAGTTCCGCCCATTCTCCGCCCCATGG
CTGACTAATTTTTTTTATTTATGCAGAGGCCGAGGCCGCCTCTGCCTCTGAGCTATTCCAGAAGTAGTGA
GGAGGCTTTTTTGGAGGCCTAGGCTTTTGCAAAAAGCTCCCGGGAGCTTGTATATCCATTTTCGGATCTG
ATCAGCACGTGCCACCATGACCGAGTACAAGCCCACGGTGCGCCTCGCCACCCGCGATGATGTCCCTAGG
GCCGTACGCACCCTCGCCGCCGCGTTCGCCGACTACCCCGCCACGCGCCACACCGTCGATCCGGACCGCC
ACATCGAGCGGGTCACCGAGCTGCAAGAACTCTTCCTCACGCGCGTCGGGCTCGACATCGGCAAGGTGTG
GGTCGCTGATGACGGCGCCGCCGTGGCGGTCTGGACCACGCCGGAGAGCGTCGAAGCGGGGGCGGTGTTC
GCCGAGATCGGCCCGCGCATGGCCGAGTTGAGCGGTTCCCGGCTGGCCGCGCAGCAACAGATGGAAGGCC
TCCTGGCGCCGCACCGGCCCAAGGAGCCCGCGTGGTTCCTGGCCACCGTCGGCGTTTCGCCCGACCACCA
GGGCAAGGGTCTGGGCAGCGCCGTCGTGCTCCCCGGAGTGGAAGCTGCCGAGCGCGCCGGGGTGCCTGCC
TTCCTGGAGACCTCCGCGCCCCGCAACCTCCCCTTCTACGAGCGGCTCGGCTTCACCGTCACCGCCGACG
TCGAGGTGCCCGAAGGACCGCGCACCTGGTGCATGACCCGCAAGCCCGGTGCCTAGGGTACCTTTAAGAC
CAATGACTTACAAGGCAGCTGTAGATCTTAGCCACTTTTTAAAAGAAAAGGGGGGACTGGAAGGGCTAGC
TCACTCCCAACGAAGACAAGATCTGCTTTTTGCTTGTACTGGGTCTCTCTGGTTAGACCAGATCTGAGCC
TGGGAGCTCTCTGGCTAACTAGGGAACCCACTGCTTAAGCCTCAATAAAGCTTGCCTTGAGTGCTTCAAG
TAGTGTGTGCCCGTCTGTTGTGTGACTCTGGTAACTAGAGATCCCTCAGACCCTTTTAGTCAGTGTGGAA
AATCTCTAGCAGTAGTAGTTCATGTCATCTTATTATTCAGTATTTATAACTTGCAAAGAAATGAATATCA
GAGAGTGAGAGGAACTTGTTTATTGCAGCTTATAATGGTTACAAATAAAGCAATAGCATCACAAATTTCA
CAAATAAAGCATTTTTTTCACTGCATTCTAGTTGTGGTTTGTCCAAACTCATCAATGTATCTTATCATGT
CTGGCTCTAGCTATCCCGCCCCTAACTCCGCCCATCCCGCCCCTAACTCCGCCCAGTTCCGCCCATTCTC
CGCCCCATGGCTGACTAATTTTTTTTATTTATGCAGAGGCCGAGGCCGCCTCGGCCTCTGAGCTATTCCA
GAAGTAGTGAGGAGGCTTTTTTGGAGGCCTAGGGACGTACCCAATTCGCCCTATAGTGAGTCGTATTACG
CGCGCTCACTGGCCGTCGTTTTACAACGTCGTGACTGGGAAAACCCTGGCGTTACCCAACTTAATCGCCT
TGCAGCACATCCCCCTTTCGCCAGCTGGCGTAATAGCGAAGAGGCCCGCACCGATCGCCCTTCCCAACAG
TTGCGCAGCCTGAATGGCGAATGGG
[124 nt withheld, positions 8146-8269]
C
[91 nt withheld, positions 8271-8361]
A
[49 nt withheld, positions 8363-8411]
CCTTTGACGTTGGAGTCCACGTTCTTT
[37 nt withheld, positions 8439-8475]
ACCCTATCTCGGTCTATTCTTTTGATTTATAAGGGATTTTGCCGATTTCGGCCTATTGGTTAAAAAATGA
GCTGATTTAACAAAAATTTAACGCGAATTTTAACAAAATATTAACGCTTACAATTTAGGTGGCACTTTTC
GGGGAAATGTGCGCGGAACCCCTATTTGTTTATTTTTCTAAATACATTCAAATATGTATCCGCTCATGAG
ACAATAACCCTGATAAATGCTTCAATAATATTGAAAAAGGAAGAGTATGAGTATTCAACATTTCCGTGTC
GCCCTTATTCCCTTTTTTGCGGCATTTTGCCTTCCTGTTTTTGCTCACCCAGAAACGCTGGTGAAAGTAA
AAGATGCTGAAGATCAGTTGGGTGCACGAGTGGGTTACATCGAACTGGATCTCAACAGCGGTAAGATCCT
TGAGAGTTTTCGCCCCGAAGAACGTTTTCCAATGATGAGCACTTTTAAAGTTCTGCTATGTGGCGCGGTA
TTATCCCGTATTGACGCCGGGCAAGAGCAACTCGGTCGCCGCATACACTATTCTCAGAATGACTTGGTTG
AGTACTCACCAGTCACAGAAAAGCATCTTACGGATGGCATGACAGTAAGAGAATTATGCAGTGCTGCCAT
AACCATGAGTGATAACACTGCGGCCAACTTACTTCTGACAACGATCGGAGGACCGAAGGAGCTAACCGCT
TTTTTGCACAACATGGGGGATCATGTAACTCGCCTTGATCGTTGGGAACCGGAGCTGAATGAAGCCATAC
CAAACGACGAGCGTGACACCACGATGCCTGTAGCAATGGCAACAACGTTGCGCAAACTATTAACTGGCGA
ACTACTTACTCTAGCTTCCCGGCAACAATTAATAGACTGGATGGAGGCGGATAAAGTTGCAGGACCACTT
CTGCGCTCGGCCCTTCCGGCTGGCTGGTTTATTGCTGATAAATCTGGAGCCGGTGAGCGTGGGTCTCGCG
GTATCATTGCAGCACTGGGGCCAGATGGTAAGCCCTCCCGTATCGTAGTTATCTACACGACGGGGAGTCA
GGCAACTATGGATGAACGAAATAGACAGATCGCTGAGATAGGTGCCTCACTGATTAAGCATTGGTAACTG
TCAGACCAAGTTTACTCATATATACTTTAGATTGATTTAAAACTTCATTTTTAATTTAAAAGGATCTAGG
TGAAGATCCTTTTTGATAATCTCATGACCAAAATCCCTTAACGTGAGTTTTCGTTCCACTGAGCGTCAGA
CCCCGTAGAAAAGATCAAAGGATCTTCTTGAGATCCTTTTTTTCTGCGCGTAATCTGCTGCTTGCAAACA
AAAAAACCACCGCTACCAGCGGTGGTTTGTTTGCCGGATCAAGAGCTACCAACTCTTTTTCCGAAGGTAA
CTGGCTTCAGCAGAGCGCAGATACCAAATACTGTTCTTCTAGTGTAGCCGTAGTTAGGCCACCACTTCAA
GAACTCTGTAGCACCGCCTACATACCTCGCTCTGCTAATCCTGTTACCAGTGGCTGCTGCCAGTGGCGAT
AAGTCGTGTCTTACCGGGTTGGACTCAAGACGATAGTTACCGGATAAGGCGCAGCGGTCGGGCTGAACGG
GGGGTTCGTGCACACAGCCCAGCTTGGAGCGAACGACCTACACCGAACTGAGATACCTACAGCGTGAGCT
ATGAGAAAGCGCCACGCTTCCCGAAGGGAGAAAGGCGGACAGGTATCCGGTAAGCGGCAGGGTCGGAACA
GGAGAGCGCACGAGGGAGCTTCCAGGGGGAAACGCCTGGTATCTTTATAGTCCTGTCGGGTTTCGCCACC
TCTGACTTGAGCGTCGATTTTTGTGATGCTCGTCAGGGGGGCGGAGCCTATGGAAAAACGCCAGCAACGC
GGCCTTTTTACGGTTCCTGGCCTTTTGCTGGCCTTTTGCTCACATG
Features (pLannotate 1.2.2; 29 found; start..end, strand, type, name):
      1..121     +  rep_origin     RSF ori (fragment): Plasmids containing the RSF 1030 origin of replication can be propagated in E. coli cells that contain additional plasmids with compatible origins.
    123..215     +  CDS            lacI (fragment): lac repressor; lacI; The lac repressor binds to the lac operator to inhibit transcription in E. coli. This inhibition can be relieved by adding lactose or isopropyl-β-D-thiogalactopyranoside (IPTG).
    228..249     +  protein_bind   CAP binding site: CAP binding activates transcription in the presence of cAMP. E. coli catabolite activator protein
    264..294     +  promoter       lac promoter: promoter for the E. coli lac operon
    302..318     +  protein_bind   lac operator: The lac repressor binds to the lac operator to inhibit transcription in E. coli. This inhibition can be relieved by adding lactose or isopropyl-β-D-thiogalactopyranoside (IPTG). lac repressor encoded by lacI
    363..381     +  promoter       T3 promoter: promoter for bacteriophage T3 RNA polymerase
    409..635     +  promoter       RSV promoter: Rous sarcoma virus enhancer/promoter
    636..816     +  LTR            5' LTR (truncated): truncated 5' long terminal repeat (LTR) from HIV-1
    863..988     +  misc_feature   HIV-1 Ψ: packaging signal of human immunodeficiency virus type 1
    972..1335    +  CDS            HIV-1 gag (fragment): gag protein from human immunodeficiency virus 1; gag
   1481..1714    +  misc_feature   RRE: The Rev response element (RRE) of HIV-1 allows for Rev-dependent mRNA export from the nucleus to the cytoplasm.
   2091..2191    +  CDS            Rev (fragment): human immunodeficiency virus 1 (HIV-1) Rev protein; rev; enhances nuclear export of unspliced and incompletely spliced viral mRNAs
   2210..2326    +  misc_feature   cPPT/CTS: central polypurine tract and central termination sequence of HIV-1
   2394..2743    +  promoter       TRE3GV promoter: 3rd-generation Tet-responsive promoter that can be activated by binding of Tet-On® 3G, optimized for retroviral and lentiviral vectors
   2945..3604    -  CDS            deoC1: DEOC1_STAAN - Also known as dra. Experimental evidence at protein level: Swiss-Prot protein existence level 1. Catalyzes a reversible aldol reaction between acetaldehyde and D-glyceraldehyde 3-phosphate to generate 2-deoxy-D-ribose 5- phosphate. From Staphylococcus aureus (strain N315).
   4733..5446    +  CDS            GFP: green fluorescent protein
   5640..6228    +  misc_feature   WPRE: woodchuck hepatitis virus posttranscriptional regulatory element
   6284..6613    +  promoter       SV40 promoter: SV40 enhancer and early promoter
   6667..7264    +  CDS            PuroR (fragment): puromycin N-acetyltransferase; pac from Streptomyces; confers resistance to puromycin
   7256..7405    +  CDS            nef (fragment): NEF_HV1LA - Experimental evidence at protein level: Swiss-Prot protein existence level 1. Extracellular Nef protein targets CD4(+) T-lymphocytes for apoptosis by interacting with CXCR4 surface receptors. From Human immunodeficiency virus type 1 group M subtype B (isolate Lai) (HIV-1).
   7391..7571    +  LTR            5' LTR (truncated): truncated 5' long terminal repeat (LTR) from HIV-1
   7643..7764    +  polyA_signal   SV40 poly(A) signal: SV40 polyadenylation signal
   7804..7939    +  rep_origin     SV40 ori: SV40 origin of replication
   7960..7978    -  promoter       T7 promoter: promoter for bacteriophage T7 RNA polymerase
   7986..8141    +  CDS            lacZα (fragment): LacZα fragment of β-galactosidase; lacZ fragment
   8146..8574    +  rep_origin     f1 ori (sequence partly withheld): f1 bacteriophage origin of replication; arrow indicates direction of (+) strand synthesis
   8627..8731    +  promoter       AmpR promoter: bla
   8732..9592    +  CDS            AmpR: β-lactamase; bla; confers resistance to ampicillin, carbenicillin, and related antibiotics
   9763..10351   +  rep_origin     ori: high-copy-number ColE1/pMB1/pBR322/pUC origin of replication
