[The description below was written by a language model from this plasmid's Addgene catalogue record and pLannotate feature annotations shown in this document.]
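Description:
pGFP_6 is an empty third-generation-style lentiviral backbone for mammalian expression, derived from pLenti CMV rtTA3 Blast and designed so that a protein of interest can be cloned in as a fusion to GFP and a hexamer-forming ("6mer") oligomerization domain. It is maintained in E. coli as a high-copy plasmid through a ColE1/pUC-type origin with ampicillin resistance (AmpR). An f1 origin and remnants of lac/lacZα cloning-vector sequence are also present.

The viral portion is a chimeric RSV promoter fused to a truncated HIV-1 5' LTR, followed by the Ψ packaging signal with a gag fragment, the Rev response element for Rev-dependent export of the genomic RNA, and the cPPT/CTS. A second truncated LTR sits downstream and is followed by an SV40 poly(A) signal and SV40 origin. Between the LTRs, a TRE3GV promoter, a third-generation Tet-responsive promoter optimised for retro- and lentiviral vectors, drives the fusion cassette. Expression should therefore depend on doxycycline and on a Tet-On transactivator, which is not annotated on this plasmid and would presumably be supplied separately.

Downstream of the promoter, the table annotates a GFP coding sequence and a WPRE, which enhances transcript expression. A reverse-strand match to a bacterial deoC aldolase lies between the promoter and GFP, but the record does not explain it. It may be stuffer or scaffold-related sequence, and the 6mer domain itself is not separately annotated. The catalogue also lists an "SV40" tag without further definition. An SV40 promoter driving puromycin N-acetyltransferase allows selection of transduced cells. The vector's stated use is inducible expression of candidate protein sequences as GFP-labelled hexameric assemblies.
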