Addgene plasmid #238194: pGFP_6
Purpose: (Empty Backbone) Empty lentiviral vector for expressing protein sequences fused to GFP-6mer_oligomerization_domain, under a TRE3GV promoter
Depositing lab: Feng Zhang. Depositing organization: Broad Institute.
Backbone
  Vector backbone: pLenti CMV rtTA3 Blast (w756-1) (Addgene #26429)
  Backbone manufacturer: Eric Campeau
  Vector type: Mammalian Expression, Lentiviral
  Selectable markers: Puromycin
  Tag / fusion protein: GFP-6mer (N terminal on backbone); SV40 (N terminal on backbone)
Growth in bacteria
  Bacterial resistance: Ampicillin, 100 μg/mL
  Growth temperature: 37°C
  Growth strain: NEB Stable
  Copy number: High Copy
Gene/Insert
  Gene/Insert name: None
  Tag / fusion protein: GFP-6mer (N terminal on backbone); SV40 (N terminal on backbone)
Terms and licenses: Academic/Nonprofit Terms; Industry Terms: Not Available to Industry
How to cite: pGFP_6 was a gift from Feng Zhang (Addgene plasmid # 238194 ; http://n2t.net/addgene:238194 ; RRID:Addgene_238194)
